Addgene plasmid #168972: H2B-DiB2-splitN1–125
Purpose: N-fragment of the DiB2‐split protein fused with histone H2B
Depositing lab: Jens Meiler. Depositing organization: Vanderbilt University. Publication: DiB-splits: nature-guided design of a novel fluorescent labeling split system. Bozhanova NG, Gavrikov AS, Mishin AS, Meiler J. Sci Rep. 2020 Jul 6;10(1):11049. doi: 10.1038/s41598-020-67095-2. PubMed 32632329.
Backbone
  Vector backbone: pICH47732
  Backbone size w/o insert (bp): 5296
  Total vector size (bp): 6025
  Vector type: Mammalian Expression
Growth in bacteria
  Bacterial resistance: Ampicillin, 100 μg/mL
  Growth temperature: 37°C
  Growth strain: DH5alpha
  Copy number: High Copy
Gene/Insert
  Gene/Insert name: H2B - DiB2-split N-frag
  Species: Synthetic
  Insert size (bp): 729
  Promoter: CMV
  Cloning method: Restriction Enzyme; 5′ cloning site BpiI (not destroyed); 3′ cloning site BpiI (not destroyed)
  Sequencing primers: 5′ CGCAAATGGGCGGTAGGCGTG; 3′ CAAGTTAACAACAACAATTGCAT
Terms and licenses: Academic/Nonprofit Terms; Industry Terms: Not Available to Industry
How to cite: H2B-DiB2-splitN1–125 was a gift from Jens Meiler (Addgene plasmid # 168972 ; http://n2t.net/addgene:168972 ; RRID:Addgene_168972)
