[The description below was written by a language model from this plasmid's Addgene catalogue record and pLannotate feature annotations shown in this document.]
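Description:
H2B-DiB2-splitN1–125 is a mammalian expression plasmid of about 6.0 kb built in pICH47732, a backbone whose BpiI cloning sites (both retained here) reflect Type IIS, Golden Gate-style assembly. The backbone carries features of a binary vector lineage. Nopaline-type left and right T-DNA border repeats flank the expression cassette, and an incP oriV with its trfA replication initiator gene sits alongside a high-copy ColE1/pUC-type origin. In E. coli the plasmid is maintained at high copy and selected with ampicillin through the β-lactamase gene and its native promoter. Short annotated fragments of an M13 origin and of TetR appear to be backbone remnants rather than functional parts.

The payload is a 729 bp synthetic open reading frame driven by the human CMV immediate-early enhancer and promoter and terminated by an SV40 polyadenylation signal. The brief "large T antigen" hit just upstream of that signal probably belongs to the SV40 terminator region. The coding sequence joins human histone H2B (HIST1H2BJ) to the N-terminal fragment of DiB2-split, which by the construct name spans residues 1–125. The feature table annotates this portion as a fragment of the E. coli lipocalin Blc, consistent with a DiB2 protein engineered from that scaffold.

The associated publication describes DiB-splits as a split fluorescent labeling system. The N-fragment would therefore be expected to work together with a complementary C-terminal fragment supplied from a separate construct, which this record does not describe. The H2B fusion targets the fragment to chromatin, so reconstituted signal would mark the nucleus in transfected mammalian cells. The record does not name the fluorogenic ligand used.
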