Features (pLannotate 1.2.2; 15 found; start..end, strand, type, name):
    288..1148    -  CDS            AmpR: β-lactamase; bla; confers resistance to ampicillin, carbenicillin, and related antibiotics
   1149..1253    -  promoter       AmpR promoter: bla
   1340..1971    -  rep_origin     oriV: incP origin of replication
   2063..2087    +  misc_feature   LB T-DNA repeat: left border repeat from nopaline C58 T-DNA
   2196..2499    +  enhancer       CMV enhancer: human cytomegalovirus immediate early enhancer
   2500..2703    +  promoter       CMV promoter: human cytomegalovirus (CMV) immediate early promoter
   2748..3124    +  CDS            H2B (fragment): human histone H2B; HIST1H2BJ
   3150..3467    +  CDS            blc (fragment): BLC_ECOLI - Also known as yjeL. Experimental evidence at protein level: Swiss-Prot protein existence level 1. Involved in the storage or transport of lipids necessary for membrane maintenance under stressful conditions. Displays a binding preference for lysophospholipids. From Escherichia coli (strain K12).
   3476..3561    +  CDS            large T antigen (fragment): large T antigen from SV40 (simian virus 40)
   3584..3705    +  polyA_signal   SV40 poly(A) signal: SV40 polyadenylation signal
   3712..3844    -  rep_origin     M13 ori (fragment): M13 bacteriophage origin of replication; arrow indicates direction of (+) strand synthesis
   3890..3914    +  misc_feature   RB T-DNA repeat: right border repeat from nopaline C58 T-DNA
   4026..4046    -  CDS            TetR (fragment): tetracycline resistance regulatory protein; tetR
   4073..5218    -  CDS            trfA: TRFA_ECOLX - Experimental evidence at protein level: Swiss-Prot protein existence level 1. Also involved in plasmid copy number control, promoting intermolecular coupling of protein bound iterons at oriV, which inhibits replication initiation. From Escherichia coli.
   5554..117     -  rep_origin     ori (across the origin): high-copy-number ColE1/pMB1/pBR322/pUC origin of replication
>Addgene plasmid #168972 | H2B-DiB2-splitN1–125 | addgene full sequence | sequence record 332747 | Addgene NGS Result
CCAGTTACCTTCGGAAAAAGAGTTGGTAGCTCTTGATCCGGCAAACAAACCACCGCTGGTAGCGGTGGTT
TTTTTGTTTGCAAGCAGCAGATTACGCGCAGAAAAAAAGGATCTCAAGAAGATCCTTTGATCTTTTCTAC
GGGGTCTGACGCTCAGTGGAACGAAAACTCACGTTAAGGGATTTTGGTCATGAGATTATCAAAAAGGATC
TTCACCTAGATCCTTTTAAATTAAAAATGAAGTTTTAAATCAATCTAAAGTATATATGAGTAAACTTGGT
CTGACAGTTACCAATGCTTAATCAGTGAGGCACCTATCTCAGCGATCTGTCTATTTCGTTCATCCATAGT
TGCCTGACTCCCCGTCGTGTAGATAACTACGATACGGGAGGGCTTACCATCTGGCCCCAGTGCTGCAATG
ATACCGCGAGAACCACGCTCACCGGCTCCAGATTTATCAGCAATAAACCAGCCAGCCGGAAGGGCCGAGC
GCAGAAGTGGTCCTGCAACTTTATCCGCCTCCATCCAGTCTATTAATTGTTGCCGGGAAGCTAGAGTAAG
TAGTTCGCCAGTTAATAGTTTGCGCAACGTTGTTGCCATTGCTACAGGCATCGTGGTGTCACGCTCGTCG
TTTGGTATGGCTTCATTCAGCTCCGGTTCCCAACGATCAAGGCGAGTTACATGATCCCCCATGTTGTGCA
AAAAAGCGGTTAGCTCCTTCGGTCCTCCGATCGTTGTCAGAAGTAAGTTGGCCGCAGTGTTATCACTCAT
GGTTATGGCAGCACTGCATAATTCTCTTACTGTCATGCCATCCGTAAGATGCTTTTCTGTGACTGGTGAG
TACTCAACCAAGTCATTCTGAGAATAGTGTATGCGGCGACCGAGTTGCTCTTGCCCGGCGTCAATACGGG
ATAATACCGCGCCACATAGCAGAACTTTAAAAGTGCTCATCATTGGAAAACGTTCTTCGGGGCGAAAACT
CTCAAGGATCTTACCGCTGTTGAGATCCAGTTCGATGTAACCCACTCGTGCACCCAACTGATCTTCAGCA
TCTTTTACTTTCACCAGCGTTTCTGGGTGAGCAAAAACAGGAAGGCAAAATGCCGCAAAAAAGGGAATAA
GGGCGACACGGAAATGTTGAATACTCATACTCTTCCTTTTTCAATATTATTGAAGCATTTATCAAGGTTA
TTGTCTCATGAGCGGATACATATTTGAATGTATTTAGAAAAATAAACAAATAGGGGTTCCGCGCACGAAT
TGGCCAGCGCTGCCATTTTTGGGGTGAGGCCGTTCGCGGCCGAGGGGCGCAGCCCCTGGGGGGATGGGAG
GCCCGCGTTAGCGGGCCGGGAGGGTTCGAGAAGGGGGGGCACCCCCCTTCGGCGTGCGCGGTCACGCGCA
CAGGGCGCAGCCCTGGTTAAAAACAAGGTTTATAAATATTGGTTTAAAAGCAGGTTAAAAGACAGGTTAG
CGGTGGCCGAAAAACGGGCGGAAACCCTTGCAAATGCTGGATTTTCTGCCTGTGGACAGCCCCTCAAATG
TCAATAGGTGCGCCCCTCATCTGTCAGCACTCTGCCCCTCAAGTGTCAAGGATCGCGCCCCTCATCTGTC
AGTAGTCGCGCCCCTCAAGTGTCAATACCGCAGGGCACTTATCCCCAGGCTTGTCCACATCATCTGTGGG
AAACTCGCGTAAAATCAGGCGTTTTCGCCGATTTGCGAGGCTGGCCAGCTCCACGTCGCCGGCCGAAATC
GAGCCTGCCCCTCATCTGTCAACGCCGCGCCGGGTGAGTCGGCCCCTCAAGTGTCAACGTCCGCCCCTCA
TCTGTCAGTGAGGGCCAAGTTTTCCGCGAGGTATCCACAACGCCGGCGGCCGCGGTGTCTCGCACACGGC
TTCGACGGCGTTTCTGGCGCGTTTGCAGGGCCATAGACGGCCGCCAGCCCAGCGGCGAGGGCAACCAGCC
CGGTGAGCGTCGCAAAGGAGATCCTGATCTGACTGATGGGCTGCCTGTATCGAGTGGTGATTTTGTGCCG
AGCTGCCGGTCGGGGAGCTGTTGGCTGGCTGGTGGCAGGATATATTGTGGTGTAAACAAATTGACGCTTA
GACAACTTAATAACACATTGCGGACGTTTTTAATGTACTGGGGTGGATGCAGTGGGCCCCACTCTGTGAA
GACAATGCCGAATTCGGATCCGGAGCGTTACATAACTTACGGTAAATGGCCCGCCTGGCTGACCGCCCAA
CGACCCCCGCCCATTGACGTCAATAATGACGTATGTTCCCATAGTAACGCCAATAGGGACTTTCCATTGA
CGTCAATGGGTGGAGTATTTACGGTAAACTGCCCACTTGGCAGTACATCAAGTGTATCATATGCCAAGTA
CGCCCCCTATTGACGTCAATGACGGTAAATGGCCCGCCTGGCATTATGCCCAGTACATGACCTTATGGGA
CTTTCCTACTTGGCAGTACATCTACGTATTAGTCATCGCTATTACCATGGTGATGCGGTTTTGGCAGTAC
ATCAATGGGCGTGGATAGCGGTTTGACTCACGGGGATTTCCAAGTCTCCACCCCATTGACGTCAATGGGA
GTTTGTTTTGGCACCAAAATCAACGGGACTTTCCAAAATGTCGTAACAACTCCGCCCCATTGACGCAAAT
GGGCGGTAGGCGTGTACGGTGGGAGGTCTATATAAGCAGAGCTGGTTTAGTGAACCGTCAGATCCGCTAG
CGCTACCGGTCGCCACCATGCCAGAGCCAGCGAAGTCTGCTCCCGCCCCGAAAAAGGGCTCCAAGAAGGC
GGTGACTAAGGCGCAGAAGAAAGGCGGCAAGAAGCGCAAGCGCAGCCGCAAGGAGAGCTATTCCATCTAT
GTGTACAAGGTTCTGAAGCAGGTCCACCCTGACACCGGCATTTCGTCCAAGGCCATGGGCATCATGAACT
CGTTTGTGAACGACATTTTCGAGAGAATCGCAGGTGAGGCTTCCCGCCTGGCGCATTACAACAAGCGCTC
GACCATCACCTCCAGGGAGATCCAGACGGCCGTGCGCCTGCTGCTGCCTGGGGAGTTGGCCAAGCACGCC
GTGTCCGAGGGTACTAAGGCCATCACCAAGTACACCAGCGCTAAAGATCCCCCGGTCGCCACAATGGCCA
GTAGCCCGACTCCTCCGCGAGGAGTTACTGTGGTTAACAATTTTGACTGCAAACGCTATCTCGGGACGTG
GTATGAGATAGCCCGATTCGATCACAGGTTCGAACGCGGATTGGAGAAAGTTACCGCAACCTATAGTTTG
CGGGACGACGGGGGCTTGAACGTAATCAACAAAGGGTATAATCCAGACAGGGGCATGTGGCAGCAGAGCG
AAGGTAAAGCGTACTTCACGGGTGCCCCCACGAGGGCGGCATTGAAGGTCAGCTTCTTCGGACCTTTTTA
TGGTGGCTATAACGTAATAGCATTGGACAGGGAGTATTCAGGTTGATGATCATAATCAGCCATACCACAT
TTGTAGAGGTTTTACTTGCTTTAAAAAACCTCCCACACCTCCCCCTGAACCTGAAACATAAAATGAATGC
AATTGTTGTTGTTAACTTGTTTATTGCAGCTTATAATGGTTACAAATAAAGCAATAGCATCACAAATTTC
ACAAATAAAGCATTTTTTTCACTGCATTCTAGTTGTGGTTTGTCCAAACTCATCAATGTATCTTAAGGCG
TAAATTGTAAGCGTTAATATTTTGTTAAAATTCGCGTTAAATTTTTGTTAAATCAGCTCATTTTTTAACC
AATAGGCCGAAATCGGCAAAATCCCTTATAAATCAAAAGAATAGACCGAGATAGGGTTGAGTGTCGCTGC
AATTGTCTTCTGCACGAAGTGGTTTAAACTATCAGTGTTTGACAGGATATATTGGCGGGTAAACCTAAGA
GAAAAGAGCGTTTATTAGAATAATCGGATATTTAAAAGGGCGTGAAAAGGTTTATCCGTTCGTCCATTTG
TATGTGCATGCCAACCACAGGGTTCCCCAGATCAGGCGCTGGCTGCTGAACCCCCAGCCGGAACTGACCC
CACAAGGCCCTAGCGTTTGCAATGCACCAGGTCATCATTGACCCAGGCGTGTTCCACCAGGCCGCTGCCT
CGCAACTCTTCGCAGGCTTCGCCGACCTGCTCGCGCCACTTCTTCACGCGGGTGGAATCCGATCCGCACA
TGAGGCGGAAGGTTTCCAGCTTGAGCGGGTACGGCTCCCGGTGCGAGCTGAAATAGTCGAACATCCGTCG
GGCCGTCGGCGACAGCTTGCGGTACTTCTCCCATATGAATTTCGTGTAGTGGTCGCCAGCAAACAGCACG
ACGATTTCCTCGTCGATCAGGACCTGGCAACGGGACGTTTTCTTGCCACGGTCCAGGACGCGGAAGCGGT
GCAGCAGCGACACCGATTCCAGGTGCCCAACGCGGTCGGACGTGAAGCCCATCGCCGTCGCCTGTAGGCG
CGACAGGCATTCCTCGGCCTTCGTGTAATACCGGCCATTGATCGACCAGCCCAGGTCCTGGCAAAGCTCG
TAGAACGTGAAGGTGATCGGCTCGCCGATAGGGGTGCGCTTCGCGTACTCCAACACCTGCTGCCACACCA
GTTCGTCATCGTCGGCCCGCAGCTCGACGCCGGTGTAGGTGATCTTCACGTCCTTGTTGACGTGGAAAAT
GACCTTGTTTTGCAGCGCCTCGCGCGGGATTTTCTTGTTGCGCGTGGTGAACAGGGCAGAGCGGGCCGTG
TCGTTTGGCATCGCTCGCATCGTGTCCGGCCACGGCGCAATATCGAACAAGGAAAGCTGCATTTCCTTGA
TCTGCTGCTTCGTGTGTTTCAGCAACGCGGCCTGCTTGGCCTCGCTGACCTGTTTTGCCAGGTCCTCGCC
GGCGGTTTTTCGCTTCTTGGTCGTCATAGTTCCTCGCGTGTCGATGGTCATCGACTTCGCCAAACCTGCC
GCCTCCTGTTCAAGACGACGCGAACGCTCCACGGCGGCCGATGGCGCGGGCAGGGCAGGGGGAGCCAGTT
GCACGCTGTCGCGCTCGATCTTGGCCGTAGCTTGCTGGACCATCGAGCCGACGGACTGGAAGGTTTCGCG
GGGCGCACGCATGACGGTGCGGCTTGCGATGGTTTCGGCATCCTCGGCGGAAAACCCCGCGTCGATCAGT
TCTTGCCTGTATGCCTTCCGGTCAAACGTCCGATTCATTCACCCTCCTTGCGGGATTGCCCCGACTCACG
CCGGGGCAATGTGCCCTTATTCCTGATTTGACCCGCCTGGTGCCTTGGTGTCCAGATAATCCACCTTATC
GGCAATGAAGTCGGTCCCGTAGACCGTCTGGCCGTCCTTCTCGTACTTGGTATTCCGAATCTTGCCCTGC
ACGAATACCAGCGACCCCTTGCCCAAATACTTGCCGTGGGCCTCGGCCTGAGAGCCAAAACACTTGATGC
GGAAGAAGTCGGTGCGCTCCTGCTTGTCGCCGGCATCGTTGCGCCACATCTAGGATCTGCCAGGAACCGT
AAAAAGGCCGCGTTGCTGGCGTTTTTCCATAGGCTCCGCCCCCCTGACGAGCATCACAAAAATCGACGCT
CAAGTCAGAGGTGGCGAAACCCGACAGGACTATAAAGATACCAGGCGTTTCCCCCTGGAAGCTCCCTCGT
GCGCTCTCCTGTTCCGACCCTGCCGCTTACCGGATACCTGTCCGCCTTTCTCCCTTCGGGAAGCGTGGCG
CTTTCTCATAGCTCACGCTGTAGGTATCTCAGTTCGGTGTAGGTCGTTCGCTCCAAGCTGGGCTGTGTGC
ACGAACCCCCCGTTCAGCCCGACCGCTGCGCCTTATCCGGTAACTATCGTCTTGAGTCCAACCCGGTAAG
ACACGACTTATCGCCACTGGCAGCAGCCACTGGTAACAGGATTAGCAGAGCGAGGTATGTAGGCGGTGCT
ACAGAGTTCTTGAAGTGGTGGCCTAACTACGGCTACACTAGAAGAACAGTATTTGGTATCTGCGCTCTGC
TGAAG
