>Addgene plasmid #168972 | H2B-DiB2-splitN1–125 | depositor partial sequence | sequence record 327534 | CMV-Fwd
AGCAGAGCTGGTTTAGTGAACCGTCAGATCCGCTAGCGCTACCGGTCGCCACCATGCCAGAGCCAGCGAA
GTCTGCTCCCGCCCCGAAAAAGGGCTCCAAGAAGGCGGTGACTAAGGCGCAGAAGAAAGGCGGCAAGAAG
CGCAAGCGCAGCCGCAAGGAGAGCTATTCCATCTATGTGTACAAGGTTCTGAAGCAGGTCCACCCTGACA
CCGGCATTTCGTCCAAGGCCATGGGCATCATGAACTCGTTTGTGAACGACATTTTCGAGAGAATCGCAGG
TGAGGCTTCCCGCCTGGCGCATTACAACAAGCGCTCGACCATCACCTCCAGGGAGATCCAGACGGCCGTG
CGCCTGCTGCTGCCTGGGGAGTTGGCCAAGCACGCCGTGTCCGAGGGTACTAAGGCCATCACCAAGTACA
CCAGCGCTAAAGATCCCCCGGTCGCCACAATGGCCAGTAGCCCGACTCCTCCGCGAGGAGTTACTGTGGT
TAACAATTTTGACTGCAAACGCTATCTCGGGACGTGGTATGAGATAGCCCGATTCGATCACAGGTTCGAA
CGCGGATTGGAGAAAGTTACCGCAACCTATAGTTTGCGGGACGACGGGGGCTTGAACGTAATCAACAAAG
GGTATAATCCAGACAGGGGCATGTGGCAGCAGAGCGAAGGTAAAGCGTACTTCACGGGTGCCCCCACGAG
GGCGGCATTGAAGGTCAGCTTCTTCGGACCTTTTTATGGTGGCTATAACGTAATAGCATTGGACAGGG
