>Addgene plasmid #168972 | H2B-DiB2-splitN1–125 | depositor partial sequence | sequence record 327535 | SV40-rev
AAGAAGGCGGTGACTAAGGCGCAGAAGAAAGGCGGCAAGAAGCGCAAGCGCAGCCGCAAGGAGAGCTATT
CCATCTATGTGTACAAGGTTCTGAAGCAGGTCCACCCTGACACCGGCATTTCGTCCAAGGCCATGGGCAT
CATGAACTCGTTTGTGAACGACATTTTCGAGAGAATCGCAGGTGAGGCTTCCCGCCTGGCGCATTACAAC
AAGCGCTCGACCATCACCTCCAGGGAGATCCAGACGGCCGTGCGCCTGCTGCTGCCTGGGGAGTTGGCCA
AGCACGCCGTGTCCGAGGGTACTAAGGCCATCACCAAGTACACCAGCGCTAAAGATCCCCCGGTCGCCAC
AATGGCCAGTAGCCCGACTCCTCCGCGAGGAGTTACTGTGGTTAACAATTTTGACTGCAAACGCTATCTC
GGGACGTGGTATGAGATAGCCCGATTCGATCACAGGTTCGAACGCGGATTGGAGAAAGTTACCGCAACCT
ATAGTTTGCGGGACGACGGGGGCTTGAACGTAATCAACAAAGGGTATAATCCAGACAGGGGCATGTGGCA
GCAGAGCGAAGGTAAAGCGTACTTCACGGGTGCCCCCACGAGGGCGGCATTGAAGGTCAGCTTCTTCGGA
CCTTTTTATGGTGGCTATAACGTAATAGCATTGGACAGGGAGTATTCAGGTTGATGATCATAATCAGCCA
TACCACATTTGTAGAGGTTTTACTTGCTTTAAAAAAC
